>Addgene plasmid #140671 | pJ2042.2_Bs | addgene full sequence | sequence record 305195 | Addgene NGS Result
TTCGTTACCAATTATGACAACTTGACGGCTACATCATTCACTTTTTCTTCACAACCGGCACGGAACTCGC
TCGGGCTGGCCCCGGTGCATTTTTTAAATACCCGCGAGAAATAGAGTTGATCGTCAAAACCAACATTGCG
ACCGACGGTGGCGATAGGCATCCGGGTGGTGCTCAAAAGCAGCTTCGCCTGGCTGATACGTTGGTCCTCG
CGCCAGCTTAAGACGCTAATCCCTAACTGCTGGCGGAAAAGATGTGACAGACGCGACGGCGACAAGCAAA
CATGCTGTGCGACGCTGGCGATATCAAAATTGCTGTCTGCCAGGTGATCGCTGATGTACTGACAAGCCTC
GCGTACCCGATTATCCATCGGTGGATGGAGCGACTCGTTAATCGCTTCCATGCGCCGCAGTAACAATTGC
TCAAGCAGATTTATCGCCAGCAGCTCCGAATAGCGCCCTTCCCCTTGCCCGGCGTTAATGATTTGCCCAA
ACAGGTCGCTGAAATGCGGCTGGTGCGCTTCATCCGGGCGAAAGAACCCCGTATTGGCAAATATTGACGG
CCAGTTAAGCCATTCATGCCAGTAGGCGCGCGGACGAAAGTAAACCCACTGGTGATACCATTCGCGAGCC
TCCGGATGACGACCGTAGTGATGAATCTCTCCTGGCGGGAACAGCAAAATATCACCCGGTCGGCAAACAA
ATTCTCGTCCCTGATTTTTCACCACCCCCTGACCGCGAATGGTGAGATTGAGAATATAACCTTTCATTCC
CAGCGGTCGGTCGATAAAAAAATCGAGATAACCGTTGGCCTCAATCGGCGTTAAACCCGCCACCAGATGG
GCATTAAACGAGTATCCCGGCAGCAGGGGATCATTTTGCGCTTCAGCCATACTTTTCATACTCCCGCCAT
TCAGAGAAGAAACCAATTGTCCATATTGCATCAGACATTGCCGTCACTGCGTCTTTTACTGGCTCTTCTC
GCTAACCAAACCGGTAACCCCGCTTATTAAAAGCATTCTGTAACAAAGCGGGACCAAAGCCATGACAAAA
ACGCGTAACAAAAGTGTCTATAATCACGGCAGAAAAGTCCACATTGATTATTTGCACGGCGTCACACTTT
GCTATGCCATAGCATTTTTATCCATAAGATTAGCGGTTCCTACCTGACGCTTTTTATCGCAACTCTCTAC
TGTTTCTCCATACCGAATTCATAGGATAGATTCTGGAAACTTTACCGTCCGAGCTCCAGCCTGCGGTCCG
GGTTCACTGCCGTATAGGCAGAAGCTAGACTCTAGTGGTTTCAGAGCTATGCTGGAAACAGCATAGCAAG
TTGAAATAAGGCTAGTCCGTTATCAACTTGAAAAAGTGGCACCGAGTCGGTGCGTTCACTGCCGTATAGG
CAGTCGCTGGGACGCCCGGGGACTACACTTACGAAACTATTGATTGCTCAGCCTGCGGTCCGGGTTCACT
GCCGTATAGGCAGATCAGTGTGTACTAAGTACTGTTTCAGAGCTATGCTGGAAACAGCATAGCAAGTTGA
AATAAGGCTAGTCCGTTATCAACTTGAAAAAGTGGCACCGAGTCGGTGCGTTCACTGCCGTATAGGCAGT
CGCTGGGACGCCCGCTCGAGCAATAAACAGTTGATAGGGCTTCTCCGTTACCATGGTTCAGCCAAAAAAC
TTAAGACCGCCGGTCTTGTCCACTACCTTGCAGTAATGCGGTGGACAGGATCGGCGGTTTTCTTTTCTCT
TCTCAATTCTTCTGACCTGTAACGAATAATAGATAGTAAAGTAGTCTCCGATTGAGTTTTCTCTGCCGAG
TCCCACCCAGTTCTGTGATTTCAGTAAGTTGGTAATTGATACACTGTTGCGAGAACTGCTGCCTGGTAGT
AGATAGGTTGTTATTGAGTAAGAAGGTAAAGTGAACGAAATCCCTGAAACTGAGACTGTAGAAAATAAGC
TTCAGCCTGCGGTCCGGTTGACGGCTAGCTCAGTCCTAGGTACAGTGCTAGCTCGCTGGGACGCCCGAGA
TAGCCGTTACACAGGTGACACTTATTTCAGCCTGCGGTCCGGCCACACTAGAGTCTAGCTTGAGATCGCT
GGGACGCCCGGGATCCAAGAGATTTCTACACGATTGAGCACTGTCTCAGCCTGCGGTCCGGGTTCACTGC
CGTATAGGCAGTAATTTTGTTTAACTTTAAGAAGGAGATATACATATGGTTAGTAAAGGAGAAGAAAATA
ACATGGCACTGATTAAGGAGAACATGCACATGAAGCTGTACATGGAGGGCACCGTGAACAACCACCACTT
CAAGTGCACATCCGAGGGCGAAGGCAAGCCCTACGAGGGCACCCAGACCATGAGAATCAAGGCCGTCGAG
GGCGGCCCTCTCCCCTTCGCCTTCGACATCCTGGCTACCAGCTTCATGTACGGCAGCAAAACCTTCATCA
ACCACACCCAGGGCATCCCCGACTTCTTTAAGCAGTCCTTCCCTGAGGGCTTCACATGGGAGAGAGTCAC
CACATACGAAGACGGGGGCGTGCTGACCGCTACCCAGGACACCAGCCTCCAGGACGGCTGCCTCATCTAC
AACGTCAAGATCAGAGGGGTGAACTTCCCATCCAACGGCCCTGTGATGCAGAAGAAAACACTCGGCTGGG
AGGCCTCCACCGAGACCCTGTACCCCGCTGACGGCGGCCTGGAAGGCAGAGCCGACATGGCCCTGAAGCT
CGTGGGCGGGGGCCACCTGATCTGCAACTTGAAGACCACATACAGATCCAAGAAACCCGCTAAGAACCTC
AAGATGCCCGGCGTCTACTATGTGGACAGAAGACTGGAAAGAATCAAGGAGGCCGACAAAGAGACCTACG
TCGAGCAGCACGAGGTGGCTGTGGCCAGATACTGCGACCTCCCTAGCAAACTGGGGCACAGAGTCATGTC
CCGCCGTAATACTGACGCCATCACAATCCACAGCATCCTGGATTGGATTGAAGACTAATAATCGCTGGGA
CGCCCGCCTGCAGGCTCGGTACCAAATTCCAGAAAAGAGGCCTCCCGAAAGGGGGGCCTTTTTTCGTTTT
GGTCCTAATAGATAAAGGATAGGTCTGGTAGTGTTGTTCGTTCTCGCAGGTAAATCAATAATACTCAGCA
GTTCCGTAGACTTTTCAGTGGGACAGGGTAGCGATAACAGATAGATTGTAATAAGACACAGTAGGTGCTC
GTAGTTGCGTGAAGAGAACCGCTCAGGAAATCCAGTCAGAAGTATTGGTAATCGTTGAAAACTCAGTCGA
CCAGCCTGCGGTCCGGTTTACGGCTAGCTCAGTCCTAGGTATTATGCTAGCTCGCTGGGACGCCCGAGTG
ACGACTGCGAAGTAACCTCTATTTATCAGCCTGCGGTCCGGCCAAGTACTTAGTACACACTGATTCGCTG
GGACGCCCGGTAGTGCTTATCAGACCCAATACTGTTGAACAGCCTGCGGTCCGGGTTCACTGCCGTATAG
GCAGTCTCAAGCTAGACTCTAGTGGTTTCAGAGCTATGCTGGAAACAGCATAGCAAGTTGAAATAAGGCT
AGTCCGTTATCAACTTGAAAAAGTGGCACCGAGTCGGTGCGTTCACTGCCGTATAGGCAGTCGCTGGGAC
GCCCGGACGTCCTATTACACTCGTCGTTGGAAACTGAAGATGCGGCCGCGGAAACACAGAAAAAAGCCCG
CACCTGACAGTGCGGGCTTTTTTTTTCGACCAAAGGTAGCGAACGACGAGTCACTGTTGAGGATAAATAC
TTTCTCTACTAGGCGCCTGTTACACAGGTCCTCAGCGGCGCGCCTTTGTCGGTGAACGCTCTCCTGAGTA
GGACAAATCCGCCGGGAGCGGATTTGAACGTTGTGAAGCAACGGCCCGGAGGGTGGCGGGCAGGACGCCC
GCCATAAACTGCCAGGCATCAAACTAAGCAGAAGGCCATCCTGACGGATGGCCTTTTTGCGTTTCAGATC
TACCGGTAAACCAGCAATAGACATAAGCGGCTATTTAACGACCCTGCCCTGAACCGACGACAAGCTGACG
ACCGGGTCTCCGCAAGTGGCACTTTTCGGGGAAATGTGCGCGGAACCCCTATTTGTTTATTTTTCTAAAT
ACATTCAAATATGTATCCGCTCATGAATTAATTCTTAGAAAAACTCATCGAGCATCAAATGAAACTGCAA
TTTATTCATATCAGGATTATCAATACCATATTTTTGAAAAAGCCGTTTCTGTAATGAAGGAGAAAACTCA
CCGAGGCAGTTCCATAGGATGGCAAGATCCTGGTATCGGTCTGCGATTCCGACTCGTCCAACATCAATAC
AACCTATTAATTTCCCCTCGTCAAAAATAAGGTTATCAAGTGAGAAATCACCATGAGTGACGACTGAATC
CGGTGAGAATGGCAAAAGTTTATGCATTTCTTTCCAGACTTGTTCAACAGGCCAGCCATTACGCTCGTCA
TCAAAATCACTCGCATCAACCAAACCGTTATTCATTCGTGATTGCGCCTGAGCGAGACGAAATACGCGGT
CGCTGTTAAAAGGACAATTACAAACAGGAATCGAATGCAACCGGCGCAGGAACACTGCCAGCGCATCAAC
AATATTTTCACCTGAATCAGGATATTCTTCTAATACCTGGAATGCTGTTTTCCCGGGGATCGCAGTGGTG
AGTAACCATGCATCATCAGGAGTACGGATAAAATGCTTGATGGTCGGAAGAGGCATAAATTCCGTCAGCC
AGTTTAGTCTGACCATCTCATCTGTAACATCATTGGCAACGCTACCTTTGCCATGTTTCAGAAACAACTC
TGGCGCATCGGGCTTCCCATACAATCGATAGATTGTCGCACCTGATTGCCCGACATTATCGCGAGCCCAT
TTATACCCATATAAATCAGCATCCATGTTGGAATTTAATCGCGGCCTAGAGCAAGACGTTTCCCGTTGAA
TATGGCTCATACTCTTCCTTTTTCAATATTATTGAAGCATTTATCAGGGTTATTGTCTCATGAGCGGATA
CATATTTGAATGTATTTAGAAAAATAAACAAATAGGCATGCTAGCGCAGAAACGTCCTAGAAGATGCCAG
GAGGATACTTAGCAGAGAGACAATAAGGCCGGAGCGAAGCCGTTTTTCCATAGGCTCCGCCCCCCTGACG
AACATCACGAAATCTGACGCTCAAATCAGTGGTGGCGAAACCCGACAGGACTATAAAGATACCAGGCGTT
TCCCCCTGATGGCTCCCTCTTGCGCTCTCCTGTTCCCGTCCTGCGGCGTCCGTGTTGTGGTGGAGGCTTT
ACCCAAATCACCACGTCCCGTTCCGTGTAGACAGTTCGCTCCAAGCTGGGCTGTGTGCAAGAACCCCCCG
TTCAGCCCGACTGCTGCGCCTTATCCGGTAACTATCATCTTGAGTCCAACCCGGAAAGACACGACAAAAC
GCCACTGGCAGCAGCCATTGGTAACTGAGAATTAGTGGATTTAGATATCGAGAGTCTTGAAGTGGTGGCC
TAACAGAGGCTACACTGAAAGGACAGTATTTGGTATCTGCGCTCCACTAAAGCCAGTTACCAGGTTAAGC
AGTTCCCCAACTGACTTAACCTTCGATCAAACCGCCTCCCCAGGCGGTTTTTTCGTTTACAGAGCAGGAG
ATTACGACGATCGTAAAAGGATCTCAAGAAGATCCTTTACGGATTCCCGACACCATCACTCTAGATTTCA
GTGCAATTTATCTCTTCAAATGTAGCACCTGAAGTCAGCCCCATACGATATAAGTTGTAATTCTCATGTT
AGTCATGCCCCGCGCCCACCGGAAGGAGCTGACTGGGTTGCTCCTAGGGTCTGA
Features (pLannotate 1.2.2; 17 found; start..end, strand, type, name):
     12..890     -  CDS            araC: L-arabinose regulatory protein; araC
    917..1201    +  promoter       araBAD promoter: araBAD; promoter of the L-arabinose operon of E. coli; the araC regulatory gene is transcribed in the opposite direction (Guzman et al., 1995)
   1316..1383    +  misc_RNA       tracrRNA (fragment): trans-activating CRISPR RNA for the Streptococcus pyogenes CRISPR/Cas9 system
   1522..1589    +  misc_RNA       tracrRNA (fragment): trans-activating CRISPR RNA for the Streptococcus pyogenes CRISPR/Cas9 system
   1978..2002    +  promoter       J23119(SpeI) promoter (fragment): bacterial promoter (Registry of Standard Biological Parts BBa J23119) modified to end with an SpeI site
   2186..2208    +  RBS            RBS: efficient ribosome binding site from bacteriophage T7 gene 10 (Olins and Rangwala, 1989)
   2216..2932    +  CDS            mNeptune: mNeptune is a basic (constitutively fluorescent) far red fluorescent protein published in 2009, derived from Entacmaea quadricolor. It is reported to be a rapidly-maturing monomer with moderate acid sensitivity.
   2936..2995    +  CDS            marA (fragment): MARA_ECOLI - Experimental evidence at protein level: Swiss-Prot protein existence level 1. May be a transcriptional activator of genes involved in the multiple antibiotic resistance (Mar) phenotype. It can also activate genes such as sodA, zwf and micF. From Escherichia coli (strain K12).
   3313..3341    +  promoter       J23119 promoter (fragment): bacterial promoter (Registry of Standard Biological Parts BBa J23119)
   3543..3610    +  misc_RNA       tracrRNA (fragment): trans-activating CRISPR RNA for the Streptococcus pyogenes CRISPR/Cas9 system
   3825..3858    +  terminator     rrnB T1 terminator (fragment): Escherichia coli rrnB; transcription terminator T1 from the E. coli rrnB gene
   3950..3977    +  terminator     rrnB T2 terminator: transcription terminator T2 from the E. coli rrnB gene
   4099..4156    +  promoter       AmpR promoter (fragment): bla
   4165..4980    -  CDS            KanR: aminoglycoside phosphotransferase; aph(3')-Ia; confers resistance to kanamycin in bacteria or G418 (Geneticin®) in eukaryotes
   4981..5072    -  promoter       AmpR promoter: bla
   5090..5725    -  rep_origin     ColA ori: Plasmids containing the ColA origin of replication can be propagated in E. coli cells that contain additional plasmids with compatible origins.
   5810..5850    -  CDS            TcR (fragment): tetracycline efflux protein; tet; confers resistance to tetracycline
