[The description below was written by a language model from this plasmid's Addgene catalogue record and pLannotate feature annotations shown in this document.]
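Description:
pJ2042.2_Bs is a bacterial synthetic-biology plasmid built on the pCOLA backbone. It carries the ColA origin of replication, which is compatible with other common origins and so allows it to coexist with additional plasmids in the same E. coli cell. Selection is by a kanamycin resistance gene (aminoglycoside phosphotransferase) driven by the bla promoter. The record lists it as high copy. The sequenced record is about 5.9 kb.

The payload is described only as a "1-color stripe (BLUE)" circuit, from a study of multistable and dynamic CRISPRi-based synthetic circuits. The automated annotation is consistent with that design. An araC regulator is transcribed divergently from the araBAD promoter, providing an L-arabinose-responsive input, and two fragments matching the Streptococcus pyogenes tracrRNA scaffold lie downstream, which most likely represent single-guide RNA scaffolds. Two further transcription units begin with promoters annotated as fragments of the constitutive J23119 family. One precedes a phage T7 gene 10 ribosome binding site and a coding sequence annotated as the far-red fluorescent protein mNeptune, followed by a short marA-derived fragment that may act as a degradation tag, although the record does not say so. The other precedes a third sgRNA-type scaffold. The rrnB T1 and T2 terminators follow. The sgRNA targets and the exact circuit wiring are not given in the feature table; the depositor's original annotated file would be needed for those.

No Cas9 or dCas9 gene is annotated on this plasmid. The depositor notes that a companion plasmid, pJ1996_v2, is required for the circuit to operate as designed. The name suggests a stripe-forming, band-pass type response to the arabinose input, read out with a single fluorescent reporter.
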