Addgene plasmid #140671: pJ2042.2_Bs
Purpose: 1-color stripe (“BLUE”)
Depositing lab: Yolanda Schaerli. Depositing organization: Universite de Lausanne (UNIL). Publication: Multistable and dynamic CRISPRi-based synthetic circuits. Santos-Moreno J, Tasiudi E, Stelling J, Schaerli Y. Nat Commun. 2020 Jun 2;11(1):2746. doi: 10.1038/s41467-020-16574-1. PubMed 32488086.
Backbone
  Vector backbone: pCOLA
  Vector type: Bacterial Expression, Synthetic Biology
Growth in bacteria
  Bacterial resistance: Kanamycin, 50 μg/mL
  Growth temperature: 37°C
  Growth strain: DH5alpha
  Copy number: High Copy
Gene/Insert
  Gene/Insert name: 1-color stripe (“BLUE”)
Terms and licenses: Academic/Nonprofit Terms; Industry Terms: Not Available to Industry
Depositor comments: GenBank file with original annotations can be downloaded from the "Resource Information" section. Please note that, in addition, plasmid pJ1996_v2 is needed for the circuit encoded on this plasmid to operate as designed.
How to cite: pJ2042.2_Bs was a gift from Yolanda Schaerli (Addgene plasmid # 140671 ; http://n2t.net/addgene:140671 ; RRID:Addgene_140671)
